>Addgene plasmid | pnEA-NpM-HsNot4-GB1His6_AG | analyzer sequence | sequence record 291240
TTCTTGAAGACGAAAGGGCCTCGTGATACGCCTATTTTTATAGGTTAATGTCATGATAATAATGGTTTCT
TAGACGTCAGGTGGCACTTTTCGGGGAAATGTGCGCGGAACCCCTATTTGTTTATTTTTCTAAATACATT
CAAATATGTATCCGCTCATGAGACAATAACCCTGATAAATGCTTCAATAATATTGAAAAAGGAAGAGTAT
GAGTATTCAACATTTCCGTGTCGCCCTTATTCCCTTTTTTGCGGCATTTTGCCTTCCTGTTTTTGCTCAC
CCAGAAACGCTGGTGAAAGTAAAAGATGCTGAAGATCAGTTGGGTGCACGAGTGGGTTACATCGAACTGG
ATCTCAACAGCGGTAAGATCCTTGAGAGTTTTCGCCCCGAAGAACGTTTTCCAATGATGAGCACTTTTAA
AGTTCTGCTATGTGGCGCGGTATTATCCCGTGTTGACGCCGGGCAAGAGCAACTCGGTCGCCGCATACAC
TATTCTCAGAATGACTTGGTTGAGTACTCACCAGTCACAGAAAAGCATCTTACGGATGGCATGACAGTAA
GAGAATTATGCAGTGCTGCCATAACCATGAGTGATAACACTGCGGCCAACTTACTTCTGACAACGATCGG
AGGACCGAAGGAGCTAACCGCTTTTTTGCACAACATGGGGGATCATGTAACTCGCCTTGATCGTTGGGAA
CCGGAGCTGAATGAAGCCATACCAAACGACGAGCGTGACACCACGATGCCTGCAGCAATGGCAACAACGT
TGCGCAAACTATTAACTGGCGAACTACTTACTCTAGCTTCCCGGCAACAATTAATAGACTGGATGGAGGC
GGATAAAGTTGCAGGACCACTTCTGCGCTCGGCCCTTCCGGCTGGCTGGTTTATTGCTGATAAATCTGGA
GCCGGTGAGCGTGGGTCTCGCGGTATCATTGCAGCACTGGGGCCAGATGGTAAGCCCTCCCGTATCGTAG
TTATCTACACGACGGGGAGTCAGGCAACTATGGATGAACGAAATAGACAGATCGCTGAGATAGGTGCCTC
ACTGATTAAGCATTGGTAACTGTCAGACCAAGTTTACTCATATATACTTTAGATTGATTTAAAACTTCAT
TTTTAATTTAAAAGGATCTAGGTGAAGATCCTTTTTGATAATCTCATGACCAAAATCCCTTAACGTGAGT
TTTCGTTCCACTGAGCGTCAGACCCCGTAGAAAAGATCAAAGGATCTTCTTGAGATCCTTTTTTTCTGCG
CGTAATCTGCTGCTTGCAAACAAAAAAACCACCGCTACCAGCGGTGGTTTGTTTGCCGGATCAAGAGCTA
CCAACTCTTTTTCCGAAGGTAACTGGCTTCAGCAGAGCGCAGATACCAAATACTGTCCTTCTAGTGTAGC
CGTAGTTAGGCCACCACTTCAAGAACTCTGTAGCACCGCCTACATACCTCGCTCTGCTAATCCTGTTACC
AGTGGCTGCTGCCAGTGGCGATAAGTCGTGTCTTACCGGGTTGGACTCAAGACGATAGTTACCGGATAAG
GCGCAGCGGTCGGGCTGAACGGGGGGTTCGTGCACACAGCCCAGCTTGGAGCGAACGACCTACACCGAAC
TGAGATACCTACAGCGTGAGCTATGAGAAAGCGCCACGCTTCCCGAAGGGAGAAAGGCGGACAGGTATCC
GGTAAGCGGCAGGGTCGGAACAGGAGAGCGCACGAGGGAGCTTCCAGGGGGAAACGCCTGGTATCTTTAT
AGTCCTGTCGGGTTTCGCCACCTCTGACTTGAGCGTCGATTTTTGTGATGCTCGTCAGGGGGGCGGAGCC
TATGGAAAAACGCCAGCAACGCGGCCTTTTTACGGTTCCTGGCCTTTTGCTGGCCTTTTGCTCACATGTT
CTTTCCTGCGTTATCCCCTGATTCTGTGGATAACCGTATTACCGCCTTTGAGTGAGCTGATACCGCTCGC
CGCAGCCGAACGACCGAGCGCAGCGAGTCAGTGAGCGAGGAAGCGGAAGAGCGCCTGATGCGGTATTTTC
TCCTTACGCATCTGTGCGGTATTTCACACCGCATATATGGTGCACTCTCAGTACAATCTGCTCTGATGCC
GCATAGTTAAGCCAGTATACACTCCGCTATCGCTACGTGACTGGGTCATGGCTGCGCCCCGACACCCGCC
AACACCCGCTGACGCGCCCTGACGGGCTTGTCTGCTCCCGGCATCCGCTTACAGACAAGCTGTGACCGTC
TCCGGGAGCTGCATGTGTCAGAGGTTTTCACCGTCATCACCGAAACGCGCGAGGCAGCTGCGGTAAAGCT
CATCAGCGTGGTCGTGAAGCGATTCACAGATGTCTGCCTGTTCATCCGCGTCCAGCTCGTTGAGTTTCTC
CAGAAGCGTTAATGTCTGGCTTCTGATAAAGCGGGCCATGTTAAGGGCGGTTTTTTCCTGTTTGGTCACT
GATGCCTCCGTGTAAGGGGGATTTCTGTTCATGGGGGTAATGATACCGATGAAACGAGAGAGGATGCTCA
CGATACGGGTTACTGATGATGAACATGCCCGGTTACTGGAACGTTGTGAGGGTAAACAACTGGCGGTATG
GATGCGGCGGGACCAGAGAAAAATCACTCAGGGTCAATGCCAGCGCTTCGTTAATACAGATGTAGGTGTT
CCACAGGGTAGCCAGCAGCATCCTGCGATGCAGATCCGGAACATAATGGTGCAGGGCGCTGACTTCCGCG
TTTCCAGACTTTACGAAACACGGAAACCGAAGACCATTCATGTTGTTGCTCAGGTCGCAGACGTTTTGCA
GCAGCAGTCGCTTCACGTTCGCTCGCGTATCGGTGATTCATTCTGCTAACCAGTAAGGCAACCCCGCCAG
CCTAGCCGGGTCCTCAACGACAGGAGCACGATCATGCGCACCCGTGGCCAGGACCCAACGCTGCCCGAGA
TGCGCCGCGTGCGGCTGCTGGAGATGGCGGACGCGATGGATATGTTCTGCCAAGGGTTGGTTTGCGCATT
CACAGTTCTCCGCAAGAATTGATTGGCTCCAATTCTTGGAGTGGTGAATCCGTTAGCGAGGTGCCGCCGG
CTTCCATTCAGGTCGAGGTGGCCCGGCTCCATGCACCGCGACGCAACGCGGGGAGGCAGACAAGGTATAG
GGCGGCGCCTACAATCCATGCCAACCCGTTCCATGTGCTCGCCGAGGCGGCATAAATCGCCGTGACGATC
AGCGGTCCAGTGATCGAAGTTAGGCTGGTAAGAGCCGCGAGCGATCCTTGAAGCTGTCCCTGATGGTCGT
CATCTACCTGCCTGGACAGCATGGCCTGCAACGCGGGCATCCCGATGCCGCCGGAAGCGAGAAGAATCAT
AATGGGGAAGGCCATCCAGCCTCGCGTCGCGAACGCCAGCAAGACGTAGCCCAGCGCGTCGGCCGCCATG
CCGGCGATAATGGCCTGCTTCTCGCCGAAACGTTTGGTGGCGGGACCAGTGACGAAGGCTTGAGCGAGGG
CGTGCAAGATTCCGAATACCGCAAGCGACAGGCCGATCATCGTCGCGCTCCAGCGAAAGCGGTCCTCGCC
GAAAATGACCCAGAGCGCTGCCGGCACCTGTCCTACGAGTTGCATGATAAAGAAGACAGTCATAAGTGCG
GCGACGATAGTCATGCCCCGCGCCCACCGGAAGGAGCTGACTGGGTTGAAGGCTCTCAAGGGCATCGGTC
GAGATCCCGGTGCCTAATGAGTGAGCTAACTTACATTAATTGCGTTGCGCTCACTGCCCGCTTTCCAGTC
GGGAAACCTGTCGTGCCAGCTGCATTAATGAATCGGCCAACGCGCGGGGAGAGGCGGTTTGCGTATTGGG
CGCCAGGGTGGTTTTTCTTTTCACCAGTGAGACGGGCAACAGCTGATTGCCCTTCACCGCCTGGCCCTGA
GAGAGTTGCAGCAAGCGGTCCACGCTGGTTTGCCCCAGCAGGCGAAAATCCTGTTTGATGGTGGTTAACG
GCGGGATATAACATGAGCTGTCTTCGGTATCGTCGTATCCCACTACCGAGATATCCGCACCAACGCGCAG
CCCGGACTCGGTAATGGCGCGCATTGCGCCCAGCGCCATCTGATCGTTGGCAACCAGCATCGCAGTGGGA
ACGATGCCCTCATTCAGCATTTGCATGGTTTGTTGAAAACCGGACATGGCACTCCAGTCGCCTTCCCGTT
CCGCTATCGGCTGAATTTGATTGCGAGTGAGATATTTATGCCAGCCAGCCAGACGCAGACGCGCCGAGAC
AGAACTTAATGGGCCCGCTAACAGCGCGATTTGCTGGTGACCCAATGCGACCAGATGCTCCACGCCCAGT
CGCGTACCGTCTTCATGGGAGAAAATAATACTGTTGATGGGTGTCTGGTCAGAGACATCAAGAAATAACG
CCGGAACATTAGTGCAGGCAGCTTCCACAGCAATGGCATCCTGGTCATCCAGCGGATAGTTAATGATCAG
CCCACTGACGCGTTGCGCGAGAAGATTGTGCACCGCCGCTTTACAGGCTTCGACGCCGCTTCGTTCTACC
ATCGACACCACCACGCTGGCACCCAGTTGATCGGCGCGAGATTTAATCGCCGCGACAATTTGCGACGGCG
CGTGCAGGGCCAGACTGGAGGTGGCAACGCCAATCAGCAACGACTGTTTGCCCGCCAGTTGTTGTGCCAC
GCGGTTGGGAATGTAATTCAGCTCCGCCATCGCCGCTTCCACTTTTTCCCGCGTTTTCGCAGAAACGTGG
CTGGCCTGGTTCACCACGCGGGAAACGGTCTGATAAGAGACACCGGCATACTCTGCGACATCGTATAACG
TTACTGGTTTCACATTCACCACCCTGAATTGACTCTCTTCCGGGCGCTATCATGCCATACCGCGAAAGGT
TTTGCGCCATTCGATGGTGTCCGGGATCTCGACGCTCTCCCTTATGCGACTCCTGCATTAGGAAGCAGCC
CAGTAGTAGGTTGAGGCCGTTGAGCACCGCCGCCGCAAGGAATGGTGCATGCAAGGAGATGGCGCCCAAC
AGTCCCCCGGCCACGGGGCCTGCCACCATACCCACGCCGAAACAAGCGCTCATGAGCCCGAAGTGGCGAG
CCCGATCTTCCCCATCGGTGATGTCGGCGATATAGGCGCCAGCAACCGCACCTGTGGCGCCGGTGATGCC
GGCCACGATGCGTCCGGCGTAGAGGATCGAGATCTCGATCCCGCGAAATTAATACGACTCACTATAGGGG
AATTGTGAGCGGATAACAATTCCCCACTAGTAATAATTTTGTTTAACTTTAAGAAGGAGATATACCATGG
AAACTGAAGAAGGTAAACTGGTAATCTGGATTAACGGCGATAAAGGCTATAACGGTCTCGCTGAAGTCGG
TAAGAAATTCGAGAAAGATACCGGAATTAAAGTCACCGTTGAGCATCCGGATAAACTGGAAGAGAAATTC
CCACAGGTTGCGGCAACTGGCGATGGCCCTGACATTATCTTCTGGGCACACGACCGCTTTGGTGGCTACG
CTCAATCTGGCCTGTTGGCTGAAATCACCCCGGACAAAGCGTTCCAGGACAAGCTGTATCCGTTTACCTG
GGATGCCGTACGTTACAACGGCAAGCTGATTGCTTACCCGATCGCTGTTGAAGCGTTATCGCTGATTTAT
AACAAAGACCTGCTGCCGAACCCGCCAAAAACCTGGGAAGAGATCCCGGCGCTGGATAAAGAACTGAAAG
CGAAAGGTAAGAGCGCCCTGATGTTCAACCTGCAAGAACCGTACTTCACCTGGCCGCTGATTGCTGCTGA
CGGGGGTTATGCGTTCAAGTATGAAAACGGCAAGTACGACATTAAAGACGTGGGCGTGGATAACGCTGGC
GCGAAAGCGGGTCTGACCTTCCTGGTTGACCTGATTAAAAACAAACACATGAATGCAGACACCGATTACT
CCATCGCAGAAGCTGCCTTTAATAAAGGCGAAACAGCGATGACCATCAACGGCCCGTGGGCATGGTCCAA
CATCGACACCAGCAAAGTGAATTATGGTGTAACGGTACTGCCGACCTTCAAGGGTCAACCATCCAAACCG
TTCGTTGGCGTGCTGAGCGCAGGTATTAACGCCGCCAGTCCGAACAAAGAGCTGGCAAAAGAGTTCCTCG
AAAACTATCTGCTGACTGATGAAGGTCTGGAAGCGGTTAATAAAGACAAACCGCTGGGTGCCGTAGCGCT
GAAGTCTTACGAGGAAGAGTTGGCGAAAGATCCACGTATTGCCGCCACGATGGAAAACGCCCAGAAAGGT
GAAATCATGCCGAACATCCCGCAGATGTCCGCTTTCTGGTATGCCGTGCGTACTGCGGTGATCAACGCCG
CCAGCGGTCGTCAGACTGTCGATGAAGCCCTTAAAGACGCGCAGACTGGTACCGGCAGCGGCCTGGAAGT
TCTGTTCCAGGGGCCCCATATGCTCGAGATGTCTCGCAGTCCTGATGCGAAGGAAGACCCTGTGGAGTGC
CCTCTTTGCATGGAGCCCTTGGAGATAGATGATATCAACTTTTTCCCTTGCACCTGTGGCTACCAGATTT
GCCGATTTTGTTGGCATCGAATTCGCACTGATGAAAATGGGCTTTGTCCTGCATGTAGAAAGCCATATCC
AGAAGACCCAGCAGTTTATAAACCACTCTCCCAGGAAGAGCTGCAAAGGATAAAGAATGAGAAAAAACAG
AAACAAAATGAGAGAAAACAGAAAATATCAGAAAATCGCAAACATTTGGCTAGTGTACGTGTCGTACAAA
AAAACCTCGTCTTTGTTGTAGGTTTATCTCAGCGCCTAGCAGACCCAGAGGTTTTAAAACGACCAGAATA
TTTTGGGAAGTTTGGTAAAATACATAAAGTTGTCATCAATAATAGCACATCATATGCAGGCTCACAGGGT
CCAAGTGCCAGTGCTTATGTAACCTATATCCGGTCAGAAGACGCTCTCAGAGCCATACAGTGTGTCAACA
ATGTGGTAGTAGATGGCAGAACACTTAAGGCATCTCTAGGTACAACAAAATACTGCAGTTACTTCTTAAA
GAATATGCAGTGTCCAAAACCTGACTGCATGTATCTTCATGAATTGGGGGATGAGGCGGCCAGCTTCACA
AAAGAGGAAATGCAGGCGGGTAAACACCAAGAATATGAACAGAAGCTACTTCAAGAATTATATAAATTAA
ATCCCAATTTTCTTCAGCTATCTACGGGTTCAGTTGATAAAAATAAGAACAAAGTGACACCACTGCAGAG
GTATGATACCCCCATTGACAAACCTTCAGATTCTCTCAGTATAGGGAACGGTGATAATTCCCAGCAGATA
TCTAACAGTGATACGCCTTCACCACCACCTGGTTTGTCAAAATCCAATCCAGTCATCCCCATCAGTTCAT
CCAATCACAGTGCACGGTCCCCTTTTGAAGGGGCAGTAACAGAGTCACAGTCGTTATTCTCAGACAATTT
TCGCCATCCCAACCCTATCCCAAGTGGGCTTCCTCCTTTCCCCAGCTCCCCACAGACATCCAGTGACTGG
CCTACAGCACCAGAACCACAGAGCCTCTTCACATCAGAAACAATCCCAGTATCATCCTCTACAGACTGGC
AAGCAGCTTTTGGCTTTGGTTCTTCTAAACAACCAGAGGATGACTTGGGTTTTGATCCCTTCGATGTCAC
TCGAAAAGCCTTAGCAGACCTGATTGAGAAGGAACTGTCCGTTCAAGACCAACCTTCCCTTTCGCCCACA
TCTCTTCAGAACTCCTCTTCACACACTACAACCGCCAAAGGTCCAGGCTCTGGATTCCTGCATCCTGCTG
CAGCTACAAATGCCAATTCTCTCAATAGTACCTTTTCAGTCTTGCCCCAGAGGTTCCCTCAATTTCAGCA
GCACCGAGCGGTTTATAATTCATTCAGTTTTCCAGGCCAGGCAGCCCGCTATCCTTGGATGGCCTTTCCA
CGCAATAGCATCATGCACTTGAACCACACAGCAAACCCCACCTCAAATAGTAATTTCTTGGACTTGAATC
TCCCGCCACAGCACAACACAGGTCTGGGAGGGATCCCTGTAGCAGGGGAAGAAGAGGTGAAGGTTTCGAC
CATGCCACTGTCAACCTCTTCCCATTCATTACAACAAGGACAGCAGCCTACAAGTCTCCACACTACTGTG
GCCGCTAGCGGCATGCAGTACAAACTTATCCTGAACGGTAAAACCCTGAAAGGTGAAACCACCACCGAAG
CTGTTGACGCTGCTACCGCGGAAAAAGTTTTCAAACAGTACGCTAACGACAACGGTGTTGACGGTGAATG
GACCTACGACGACGCTACCAAAACCTACACCGTAACGGAAGGTCATCATCACCATCACCACTAAGTTGGC
TGCTGCCACCCGCTGAGCAATAACTAGCATAACCCCTTGGGGCCTCTAAACGGGTCTTGAGGGGTTTTTT
GCTGAAAGGAGGAACTATATCCGGATATCCCGCAAGAGGCCCGGCAGTACCGGCATAACCAAGCCTATGC
CTACAGCATCCAGGGTGACGGTGCCGAGGATGACGATGAGCGCATTGTTAGATTTCATACACGGTGCCTG
ACTGCGTTAGCAATTTAACTGTGATAAACTACCGCATTAAAGCTTATCGATGATAAGCTGTCAAACATGA
GAA
Features (pLannotate 1.2.2; 21 found; start..end, strand, type, name):
    104..208     +  promoter       AmpR promoter: bla
    209..1069    +  CDS            AmpR: β-lactamase; bla; confers resistance to ampicillin, carbenicillin, and related antibiotics
   1240..1828    +  rep_origin     ori: high-copy-number ColE1/pMB1/pBR322/pUC origin of replication
   2014..2156    -  misc_feature   bom: basis of mobility region from pBR322
   2258..2449    -  CDS            rop: Rop protein, which maintains plasmids at low copy number; rop
   2466..2846    +  CDS            YPB1_ECOLX: Protein predicted: Swiss-Prot protein existence level 4. From Escherichia coli.
   3088..3712    -  CDS            TcR (fragment): tetracycline efflux protein; tet; confers resistance to tetracycline
   3727..3748    -  protein_bind   CAP binding site: CAP binding activates transcription in the presence of cAMP. E. coli catabolite activator protein
   3761..4843    -  CDS            lacI: lac repressor; lacI; The lac repressor binds to the lac operator to inhibit transcription in E. coli. This inhibition can be relieved by adding lactose or isopropyl-β-D-thiogalactopyranoside (IPTG).
   4844..4921    -  promoter       lacI promoter: lacI
   4929..5208    -  CDS            TcR (fragment): tetracycline efflux protein; tet; confers resistance to tetracycline
   5230..5248    +  promoter       T7 promoter: promoter for bacteriophage T7 RNA polymerase
   5249..5273    +  protein_bind   lac operator: The lac repressor binds to the lac operator to inhibit transcription in E. coli. This inhibition can be relieved by adding lactose or isopropyl-β-D-thiogalactopyranoside (IPTG). lac repressor encoded by lacI
   5288..5310    +  RBS            RBS: efficient ribosome binding site from bacteriophage T7 gene 10 (Olins and Rangwala, 1989)
   5321..6417    +  CDS            MBP (fragment): maltose binding protein from E. coli; malE (mutated); This version of the gene does not encode a signal sequence, so MBP will remain in the cytosol.
   6469..8193    +  CDS            CNOT4: CNOT4_HUMAN - Also known as NOT4. Experimental evidence at protein level: Swiss-Prot protein existence level 1. Has E3 ubiquitin ligase activity, promoting ubiquitination and degradation of target proteins (PubMed:11823428, PubMed:22159038, PubMed:26575292). Involved in activation of the JAK/STAT pathway (PubMed:11823428, PubMed:22159038). Catalyzes ubiquitination of methylated RBM15 (PubMed:26575292). Plays a role in quality control of translation of mitochondrial outer membrane-localized mRNA (PubMed:29861391). As part of the PINK1-regulated signaling, upon mitochondria damage, ubiquitinates
   8209..8366    +  CDS            GB1 (fragment): B1 domain of Streptococcal protein G effective as a solubilizing fusion partner (Cheng and Patel, 2004)
   8394..8410    +  CDS            SET1 (fragment): solubility-enhancement tag derived from T7 phage gene 10B
   8424..8471    +  terminator     T7 terminator: transcription terminator for bacteriophage T7 RNA polymerase
   8494..8598    -  CDS            TcR (fragment): tetracycline efflux protein; tet; confers resistance to tetracycline
   8646..8674    -  promoter       tet promoter: E. coli promoter for tetracycline efflux protein gene
